Addgene plasmid #43618: III-GATT
Depositing lab: Chad Cowan & Kiran Musunuru. Depositing organization: Harvard University. Publication: A TALEN Genome-Editing System for Generating Human Stem Cell-Based Disease Models. Ding Q, Lee YK, Schaefer EA, Peters DT, Veres A, Kim K, Kuperwasser N, Motola DL, Meissner TB, Hendriks WT, Trevisan M, Gupta RM, Moisan A, Banks E, Friesen M, Schinzel RT, Xia F, Tang A, Xia Y, Figueroa E, Wann A, Ahfeldt T, Daheron L, Zhang F, Rubin LL, Peng LF, Chung RT, Musunuru K, Cowan CA. Cell Stem Cell. 2012 Dec 12. pii: S1934-5909(12)00645-5. doi: 10.1016/j.stem.2012.11.011. PubMed 23246482.
Backbone
  Vector backbone: pCRII-TOPO
  Backbone manufacturer: Invitrogen
  Backbone size w/o insert (bp): 3973
  Vector type: Bacterial Cloning
Growth in bacteria
  Bacterial resistance: Ampicillin and Kanamycin, 100 & 50 μg/mL
  Growth temperature: 37°C
  Growth strain: Top10
  Copy number: High Copy
Gene/Insert
  Gene/Insert name: III-GATT
  Species: Synthetic
  Insert size (bp): 426
  Cloning method: TOPO Cloning
  Sequencing primers: 5′ T7; 3′ M13-rev
Terms and licenses: Academic/Nonprofit Terms; Industry Terms: Not Available to Industry
How to cite: III-GATT was a gift from Chad Cowan & Kiran Musunuru (Addgene plasmid # 43618 ; http://n2t.net/addgene:43618 ; RRID:Addgene_43618)
