[The description below was written by a language model from this plasmid's Addgene catalogue record.]
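Description:
III-GATT is a bacterial cloning plasmid built on the commercial pCRII-TOPO backbone (about 4 kb without insert), carrying a 426 bp synthetic insert introduced by TOPO cloning. It is maintained at high copy number in E. coli and is selectable with both ampicillin and kanamycin, consistent with the two resistance markers on this backbone. The insert sits between the T7 and M13-reverse priming sites, which are the sites listed for sequence verification. No feature table is provided, so the positions of the origin, markers and insert junctions are not documented here.

The record describes the insert only by its name and as synthetic, and does not spell out its contents. The associated publication describes a TALEN genome-editing system for generating human stem cell-based disease models. In that context, the name and size suggest a pre-assembled block of TAL effector repeats. Four repeat units of roughly 100 bp each would fit the 426 bp insert, with "GATT" probably denoting the four DNA bases recognised and "III" the block's position within a longer repeat array. This interpretation is an inference, not something stated in the catalogue fields.

The plasmid has no eukaryotic promoter or expression function listed and is classified purely as a cloning vector. It therefore most likely serves as a storage and source plasmid in a modular library, from which the repeat block is taken and combined with other blocks to build a full-length, custom TALEN in a separate expression backbone. The assembly method and destination vector are not given in the record.
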