>Addgene plasmid #43618 | III-GATT | depositor partial sequence | sequence record 58883 | III-GATT sequence 426 bps
CGTCTCGGCTCACCCCAGAGCAGGTCGTGGCAATCGCGAGCAATAACGGCGGAAAACAGGCTTTGGAAAC
GGTGCAGAGGCTCCTTCCAGTGCTGTGCCAAGCGCACGGACTCACCCCAGAGCAGGTCGTGGCAATCGCC
TCCAACATTGGCGGGAAACAGGCACTCGAGACTGTCCAGCGCCTGCTTCCCGTGCTGTGCCAAGCGCACG
GCCTCACCCCAGAGCAGGTCGTGGCCATTGCCTCGAATGGAGGGGGCAAACAGGCGTTGGAAACCGTACA
ACGATTGCTGCCGGTGCTGTGCCAAGCGCACGGATTAACCCCAGAGCAGGTCGTGGCCATTGCCTCGAAT
GGAGGGGGCAAACAGGCGTTGGAAACCGTACAACGATTGCTGCCGGTGCTGTGCCAAGCGCACGGACTCA
GAGACG
