>Addgene plasmid #43618 | III-GATT | addgene partial sequence | sequence record 61596 | M13-F20 5'-TGTAAAACGACGGCCAGT-3'
AGGGCGAATTGGGCCCTCTAGATGCATGCTCGAGCGGCCGCCAGTGTGATGGATATCTGCAGAATTCGCC
CTTCTTTCCTGTGCCCACGTCTCTGAGTCCGTGCGCTTGGCACAGCACCGGCAGCAATCGTTGTACGGTT
TCCAACGCCTGTTTGCCCCCTCCATTCGAGGCAATGGCCACGACCTGCTCTGGGGTTAATCCGTGCGCTT
GGCACAGCACCGGCAGCAATCGTTGTACGGTTTCCAACGCCTGTTTGCCCCCTCCATTCGAGGCAATGGC
CACGACCTGCTCTGGGGTGAGGCCGTGCGCTTGGCACAGCACGGGAAGCAGGCGCTGGACAGTCTCGAGT
GCCTGTTTCCCGCCAATGTTGGAGGCGATTGCCACGACCTGCTCTGGGGTGAGTCCGTGCGCTTGGCACA
GCACTGGAAGGAGCCTCTGCACCGTTTCCAAAGCCTGTTTTCCGCCGTTATTGCTCGCGATTGCCACGAC
CTGCTCTGGGGTGAGCCGAGACGCGCTAGGACGGCAAGGGCGAATTCCAGCACACTGGCGGCCGTTACTA
GTGGATCCGAGCTCGGTACCAAGCTTGATGCATAGCTTGAGTATTCTATAGTGTCACCTAAATAGCTTGG
CGTAATCATGGTCATAGCTGTTTCCTGTGTGAAATTGTTATCCGCTCACAATTCCACACAACATACGAGC
CGGAAGCATAAAGTGTAAAGCCTGGGGTGCCTAATGAGTGAGCTAACTCACATTAATTGCGTTGCGCTCA
CTGCCCGCTTTCCAGTCGGGAAACCTGTCGTGCCAGCTGCATTAATGAATCGGCCAACGCGCGGGGAGAG
GCGGTTTGCGTATTGGGCGCTCTTCCGCTTCCTCGCTCACTGACTCGCTGCGCTCGGTCGTTCGGCTGCG
CACGACACTATCAGC
